Addgene plasmid #86619: pY036_ATP1A1_G3_Array
Purpose: Vector for expression of a CRISPR/AsCpf1 array containing the ATP1A1 G3 guide in combination with a user-specified guide. Cloning of oligos for the second guide using BbsI sites. PY036-like plasmid
Depositing lab: Yannick Doyon. Publication: Marker-free coselection for CRISPR-driven genome editing in human cells. Agudelo D, Duringer A, Bozoyan L, Huard CC, Carter S, Loehr J, Synodinou D, Drouin M, Salsman J, Dellaire G, Laganiere J, Doyon Y. Nat Methods. 2017 Apr 17. doi: 10.1038/nmeth.4265. PubMed 28417998.
Backbone
  Vector backbone: pY036-U6-crRNA(BbsI)-CBh-AsCpf1
  Total vector size (bp): 8507
  Vector type: Mammalian Expression, CRISPR ; Co-selection via NHEJ using ouabain
Growth in bacteria
  Bacterial resistance: Ampicillin, 100 μg/mL
  Growth temperature: 37°C
  Growth strain: DH5alpha
  Copy number: High Copy
Gene/Insert
  Gene/Insert name: ATP1A1 G3 crRNA + user-specified crRNA + AsCpf1-3xHA (alt names: hAsCpf1; Cpf1)
  Species: Acidaminococcus_sp_BV3L6
  Insert size (bp): 8507
  Promoter: CBh
  Tag / fusion protein: 3xHA (C terminal on insert)
  Cloning method: Restriction Enzyme; 5′ cloning site NheI (not destroyed); 3′ cloning site EcoRI (not destroyed)
  Sequencing primers: 5′ agggatggttggttggtggg; 3′ CCAATCCTCCCCCTTGCTGT
Terms and licenses: Academic/Nonprofit Terms; Industry Terms: Not Available to Industry
How to cite: pY036_ATP1A1_G3_Array was a gift from Yannick Doyon (Addgene plasmid # 86619 ; http://n2t.net/addgene:86619 ; RRID:Addgene_86619)
