[The description below was written by a language model from this plasmid's Addgene catalogue record and pLannotate feature annotations shown in this document.]
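Description:
pY036_ATP1A1_G3_Array is an 8.5 kb all-in-one mammalian CRISPR expression plasmid built on the pY036-U6-crRNA(BbsI)-CBh-AsCpf1 backbone. It is propagated in E. coli as a high-copy plasmid through a ColE1/pUC-type origin and selected with ampicillin via the β-lactamase gene. An M13 phage origin and small remnants of the pBR322 bom and rop regions are also annotated in the backbone.

The payload has two transcription units. A human U6 RNA polymerase III promoter drives a crRNA array that carries the G3 guide against ATP1A1 together with a position for a second, user-specified guide, which is inserted as annealed oligos through BbsI sites. Cpf1 processes its own pre-crRNA, which is what allows a single transcript to supply both guides. Downstream, the CBh promoter (CMV enhancer, chicken β-actin promoter and a hybrid CBA/MVM intron) expresses the Acidaminococcus sp. BV3L6 nuclease AsCpf1 fused at its C terminus to a nucleoplasmin bipartite nuclear localization signal and a 3xHA epitope tag, terminated by the bovine growth hormone polyadenylation signal. AAV2 inverted terminal repeats flank the whole cassette, although the record describes the plasmid only as a mammalian expression vector and does not mention viral packaging.

The construct is intended for marker-free coselection in human cells. According to the record, this works through NHEJ at ATP1A1 with ouabain as the selective agent. ATP1A1 encodes the Na+/K+ ATPase subunit targeted by ouabain, so selecting for edits at that locus enriches for cells that were also edited at the second, user-chosen site.
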