Features (pLannotate 1.2.2; 17 found; start..end, strand, type, name):
      1..141     -  repeat_region  AAV2 ITR: inverted terminal repeat of adeno-associated virus serotype 2 inverted
    154..394     +  promoter       U6 promoter: RNA polymerase III promoter for human U6 snRNA
    568..871     +  enhancer       CMV enhancer: human cytomegalovirus immediate early enhancer
    873..1150    +  promoter       chicken β-actin promoter: No description available
   1151..1379    +  intron         hybrid intron: hybrid between chicken β-actin (CBA) and minute virus of mice (MMV) introns (Gray et al., 2011)
   1468..5385    +  CDS            AsCpf1: CRISPR-associated protein from Acidaminococcus sp. BV3L6 (Zetsche et al., 2015)
   5386..5433    +  CDS            nucleoplasmin NLS: bipartite nuclear localization signal from nucleoplasmin
   5440..5520    +  CDS            3xHA: three tandem HA epitope tags
   5554..5665    +  polyA_signal   bGH poly(A) signal: bovine growth hormone polyadenylation signal
   5770..5910    +  repeat_region  AAV2 ITR: inverted terminal repeat of adeno-associated virus serotype 2 inverted
   5915..5966    -  misc_feature   bom (fragment): basis of mobility region from pBR322
   5985..6365    +  rep_origin     M13 ori (sequence partly withheld): M13 bacteriophage origin of replication; arrow indicates direction of (+) strand synthesis
   6441..6490    -  misc_feature   bom (fragment): basis of mobility region from pBR322
   6592..6627    -  CDS            rop (fragment): Rop protein, which maintains plasmids at low copy number; rop
   6722..6826    +  promoter       AmpR promoter: bla
   6827..7687    +  CDS            AmpR: β-lactamase; bla; confers resistance to ampicillin, carbenicillin, and related antibiotics
   7858..8446    +  rep_origin     ori: high-copy-number ColE1/pMB1/pBR322/pUC origin of replication
>Addgene plasmid #86619 | pY036_ATP1A1_G3_Array | depositor full sequence | sequence record 168855 | pY036_ATP1A1_G3_Array sequence 8507 bps
CCTGCAGGCAGCTGCGCGCTCGCTCGCTCACTGAGGCCGCCCGGGCAAAGCCCGGGCGTCGGGCGACCTT
TGGTCGCCCGGCCTCAGTGAGCGAGCGAGCGCGCAGAGAGGGAGTGGCCAACTCCATCACTAGGGGTTCC
TGCGGCCTCTAGAGAGGGCCTATTTCCCATGATTCCTTCATATTTGCATATACGATACAAGGCTGTTAGA
GAGATAATTGGAATTAATTTGACTGTAAACACAAAGATATTAGTACAAAATACGTGACGTAGAAAGTAAT
AATTTCTTGGGTAGTTTGCAGTTTTAAAATTATGTTTTAAAATGGACTATCATATGCTTACCGTAACTTG
AAAGTATTTCGATTTCTTGGCTTTATATATCTTGTGGAAAGGACGAAACACCGTAATTTCTACTCTTGTA
GATGGGTCTTCGAGAAGACCTAATTTCTACTCTTGTAGATAGGTTCCTCTTCTGTAGCAGCTTTTTTTTC
AATTGCATGAAGAATCTGCTTAGGGTTAGGCGTTTTGCGCTGCTTCGCGATGTACGGGCCAGATATACGC
GGGTACCCGTTACATAACTTACGGTAAATGGCCCGCCTGGCTGACCGCCCAACGACCCCCGCCCATTGAC
GTCAATAATGACGTATGTTCCCATAGTAACGCCAATAGGGACTTTCCATTGACGTCAATGGGTGGAGTAT
TTACGGTAAACTGCCCACTTGGCAGTACATCAAGTGTATCATATGCCAAGTACGCCCCCTATTGACGTCA
ATGACGGTAAATGGCCCGCCTGGCATTATGCCCAGTACATGACCTTATGGGACTTTCCTACTTGGCAGTA
CATCTACGTATTAGTCATCGCTATTACCATGGTCGAGGTGAGCCCCACGTTCTGCTTCACTCTCCCCATC
TCCCCCCCCTCCCCACCCCCAATTTTGTATTTATTTATTTTTTAATTATTTTGTGCAGCGATGGGGGCGG
GGGGGGGGGGGGGGCGCGCGCCAGGCGGGGCGGGGCGGGGCGAGGGGCGGGGCGGGGCGAGGCGGAGAGG
TGCGGCGGCAGCCAATCAGAGCGGCGCGCTCCGAAAGTTTCCTTTTATGGCGAGGCGGCGGCGGCGGCGG
CCCTATAAAAAGCGAAGCGCGCGGCGGGCGGGAGTCGCTGCGACGCTGCCTTCGCCCCGTGCCCCGCTCC
GCCGCCGCCTCGCGCCGCCCGCCCCGGCTCTGACTGACCGCGTTACTCCCACAGGTGAGCGGGCGGGACG
GCCCTTCTCCTCCGGGCTGTAATTAGCTGAGCAAGAGGTAAGGGTTTAAGGGATGGTTGGTTGGTGGGGT
ATTAATGTTTAATTACCTGGAGCACCTGCCTGAAATCACTTTTTTTCAGGTTGGACCGGCTAGCGTTTAA
ACTTAAGCTTGCCACCATGGCCCCAAAGAAGAAGCGGAAGGTCGGTATCCACGGAGTCCCAGCAGCCACA
CAGTTCGAGGGCTTTACCAACCTGTATCAGGTGAGCAAGACACTGCGGTTTGAGCTGATCCCACAGGGCA
AGACCCTGAAGCACATCCAGGAGCAGGGCTTCATCGAGGAGGACAAGGCCCGCAATGATCACTACAAGGA
GCTGAAGCCCATCATCGATCGGATCTACAAGACCTATGCCGACCAGTGCCTGCAGCTGGTGCAGCTGGAT
TGGGAGAACCTGAGCGCCGCCATCGACTCCTATAGAAAGGAGAAAACCGAGGAGACAAGGAACGCCCTGA
TCGAGGAGCAGGCCACATATCGCAATGCCATCCACGACTACTTCATCGGCCGGACAGACAACCTGACCGA
TGCCATCAATAAGAGACACGCCGAGATCTACAAGGGCCTGTTCAAGGCCGAGCTGTTTAATGGCAAGGTG
CTGAAGCAGCTGGGCACCGTGACCACAACCGAGCACGAGAACGCCCTGCTGCGGAGCTTCGACAAGTTTA
CAACCTACTTCTCCGGCTTTTATGAGAACAGGAAGAACGTGTTCAGCGCCGAGGATATCAGCACAGCCAT
CCCACACCGCATCGTGCAGGACAACTTCCCCAAGTTTAAGGAGAATTGTCACATCTTCACACGCCTGATC
ACCGCCGTGCCCAGCCTGCGGGAGCACTTTGAGAACGTGAAGAAGGCCATCGGCATCTTCGTGAGCACCT
CCATCGAGGAGGTGTTTTCCTTCCCTTTTTATAACCAGCTGCTGACACAGACCCAGATCGACCTGTATAA
CCAGCTGCTGGGAGGAATCTCTCGGGAGGCAGGCACCGAGAAGATCAAGGGCCTGAACGAGGTGCTGAAT
CTGGCCATCCAGAAGAATGATGAGACAGCCCACATCATCGCCTCCCTGCCACACAGATTCATCCCCCTGT
TTAAGCAGATCCTGTCCGATAGGAACACCCTGTCTTTCATCCTGGAGGAGTTTAAGAGCGACGAGGAAGT
GATCCAGTCCTTCTGCAAGTACAAGACACTGCTGAGAAACGAGAACGTGCTGGAGACAGCCGAGGCCCTG
TTTAACGAGCTGAACAGCATCGACCTGACACACATCTTCATCAGCCACAAGAAGCTGGAGACAATCAGCA
GCGCCCTGTGCGACCACTGGGATACACTGAGGAATGCCCTGTATGAGCGGAGAATCTCCGAGCTGACAGG
CAAGATCACCAAGTCTGCCAAGGAGAAGGTGCAGCGCAGCCTGAAGCACGAGGATATCAACCTGCAGGAG
ATCATCTCTGCCGCAGGCAAGGAGCTGAGCGAGGCCTTCAAGCAGAAAACCAGCGAGATCCTGTCCCACG
CACACGCCGCCCTGGATCAGCCACTGCCTACAACCCTGAAGAAGCAGGAGGAGAAGGAGATCCTGAAGTC
TCAGCTGGACAGCCTGCTGGGCCTGTACCACCTGCTGGACTGGTTTGCCGTGGATGAGTCCAACGAGGTG
GACCCCGAGTTCTCTGCCCGGCTGACCGGCATCAAGCTGGAGATGGAGCCTTCTCTGAGCTTCTACAACA
AGGCCAGAAATTATGCCACCAAGAAGCCCTACTCCGTGGAGAAGTTCAAGCTGAACTTTCAGATGCCTAC
ACTGGCCTCTGGCTGGGACGTGAATAAGGAGAAGAACAATGGCGCCATCCTGTTTGTGAAGAACGGCCTG
TACTATCTGGGCATCATGCCAAAGCAGAAGGGCAGGTATAAGGCCCTGAGCTTCGAGCCCACAGAGAAAA
CCAGCGAGGGCTTTGATAAGATGTACTATGACTACTTCCCTGATGCCGCCAAGATGATCCCAAAGTGCAG
CACCCAGCTGAAGGCCGTGACAGCCCACTTTCAGACCCACACAACCCCCATCCTGCTGTCCAACAATTTC
ATCGAGCCTCTGGAGATCACAAAGGAGATCTACGACCTGAACAATCCTGAGAAGGAGCCAAAGAAGTTTC
AGACAGCCTACGCCAAGAAAACCGGCGACCAGAAGGGCTACAGAGAGGCCCTGTGCAAGTGGATCGACTT
CACAAGGGATTTTCTGTCCAAGTATACCAAGACAACCTCTATCGATCTGTCTAGCCTGCGGCCATCCTCT
CAGTATAAGGACCTGGGCGAGTACTATGCCGAGCTGAATCCCCTGCTGTACCACATCAGCTTCCAGAGAA
TCGCCGAGAAGGAGATCATGGATGCCGTGGAGACAGGCAAGCTGTACCTGTTCCAGATCTATAACAAGGA
CTTTGCCAAGGGCCACCACGGCAAGCCTAATCTGCACACACTGTATTGGACCGGCCTGTTTTCTCCAGAG
AACCTGGCCAAGACAAGCATCAAGCTGAATGGCCAGGCCGAGCTGTTCTACCGCCCTAAGTCCAGGATGA
AGAGGATGGCACACCGGCTGGGAGAGAAGATGCTGAACAAGAAGCTGAAGGATCAGAAAACCCCAATCCC
CGACACCCTGTACCAGGAGCTGTACGACTATGTGAATCACAGACTGTCCCACGACCTGTCTGATGAGGCC
AGGGCCCTGCTGCCCAACGTGATCACCAAGGAGGTGTCTCACGAGATCATCAAGGATAGGCGCTTTACCA
GCGACAAGTTCTTTTTCCACGTGCCTATCACACTGAACTATCAGGCCGCCAATTCCCCATCTAAGTTCAA
CCAGAGGGTGAATGCCTACCTGAAGGAGCACCCCGAGACACCTATCATCGGCATCGATCGGGGCGAGAGA
AACCTGATCTATATCACAGTGATCGACTCCACCGGCAAGATCCTGGAGCAGCGGAGCCTGAACACCATCC
AGCAGTTTGATTACCAGAAGAAGCTGGACAACAGGGAGAAGGAGAGGGTGGCAGCAAGGCAGGCCTGGTC
TGTGGTGGGCACAATCAAGGATCTGAAGCAGGGCTATCTGAGCCAGGTCATCCACGAGATCGTGGACCTG
ATGATCCACTACCAGGCCGTGGTGGTGCTGGAGAACCTGAATTTCGGCTTTAAGAGCAAGAGGACCGGCA
TCGCCGAGAAGGCCGTGTACCAGCAGTTCGAGAAGATGCTGATCGATAAGCTGAATTGCCTGGTGCTGAA
GGACTATCCAGCAGAGAAAGTGGGAGGCGTGCTGAACCCATACCAGCTGACAGACCAGTTCACCTCCTTT
GCCAAGATGGGCACCCAGTCTGGCTTCCTGTTTTACGTGCCTGCCCCATATACATCTAAGATCGATCCCC
TGACCGGCTTCGTGGACCCCTTCGTGTGGAAAACCATCAAGAATCACGAGAGCCGCAAGCACTTCCTGGA
GGGCTTCGACTTTCTGCACTACGACGTGAAAACCGGCGACTTCATCCTGCACTTTAAGATGAACAGAAAT
CTGTCCTTCCAGAGGGGCCTGCCCGGCTTTATGCCTGCATGGGATATCGTGTTCGAGAAGAACGAGACAC
AGTTTGACGCCAAGGGCACCCCTTTCATCGCCGGCAAGAGAATCGTGCCAGTGATCGAGAATCACAGATT
CACCGGCAGATACCGGGACCTGTATCCTGCCAACGAGCTGATCGCCCTGCTGGAGGAGAAGGGCATCGTG
TTCAGGGATGGCTCCAACATCCTGCCAAAGCTGCTGGAGAATGACGATTCTCACGCCATCGACACCATGG
TGGCCCTGATCCGCAGCGTGCTGCAGATGCGGAACTCCAATGCCGCCACAGGCGAGGACTATATCAACAG
CCCCGTGCGCGATCTGAATGGCGTGTGCTTCGACTCCCGGTTTCAGAACCCAGAGTGGCCCATGGACGCC
GATGCCAATGGCGCCTACCACATCGCCCTGAAGGGCCAGCTGCTGCTGAATCACCTGAAGGAGAGCAAGG
ATCTGAAGCTGCAGAACGGCATCTCCAATCAGGACTGGCTGGCCTACATCCAGGAGCTGCGCAACAAAAG
GCCGGCGGCCACGAAAAAGGCCGGCCAGGCAAAAAAGAAAAAGGGATCCTACCCATACGATGTTCCAGAT
TACGCTTATCCCTACGACGTGCCTGATTATGCATACCCATATGATGTCCCCGACTATGCCTAAGAATTCC
TAGAGCTCGCTGATCAGCCTCGACTGTGCCTTCTAGTTGCCAGCCATCTGTTGTTTGCCCCTCCCCCGTG
CCTTCCTTGACCCTGGAAGGTGCCACTCCCACTGTCCTTTCCTAATAAAATGAGGAAATTGCATCGCATT
GTCTGAGTAGGTGTCATTCTATTCTGGGGGGTGGGGTGGGGCAGGACAGCAAGGGGGAGGATTGGGAAGA
GAATAGCAGGCATGCTGGGGAGCGGCCGCAGGAACCCCTAGTGATGGAGTTGGCCACTCCCTCTCTGCGC
GCTCGCTCGCTCACTGAGGCCGGGCGACCAAAGGTCGCCCGACGCCCGGGCTTTGCCCGGGCGGCCTCAG
TGAGCGAGCGAGCGCGCAGCTGCCTGCAGGGGCGCCTGATGCGGTATTTTCTCCTTACGCATCTGTGCGG
TATTTCACACCGCATA
[142 nt withheld, positions 5967-6108]
C
[141 nt withheld, positions 6110-6250]
CCTTTGACGTTGGAGTCCACGTTCTTT
[37 nt withheld, positions 6278-6314]
ACCCTATCTCGGGCTATTCTTTTGATTTATAAGGGATTTTGCCGATTTCGGCCTATTGGTTAAAAAATGA
GCTGATTTAACAAAAATTTAACGCGAATTTTAACAAAATATTAACGTTTACAATTTTATGGTGCACTCTC
AGTACAATCTGCTCTGATGCCGCATAGTTAAGCCAGCCCCGACACCCGCCAACACCCGCTGACGCGCCCT
GACGGGCTTGTCTGCTCCCGGCATCCGCTTACAGACAAGCTGTGACCGTCTCCGGGAGCTGCATGTGTCA
GAGGTTTTCACCGTCATCACCGAAACGCGCGAGACGAAAGGGCCTCGTGATACGCCTATTTTTATAGGTT
AATGTCATGATAATAATGGTTTCTTAGACGTCAGGTGGCACTTTTCGGGGAAATGTGCGCGGAACCCCTA
TTTGTTTATTTTTCTAAATACATTCAAATATGTATCCGCTCATGAGACAATAACCCTGATAAATGCTTCA
ATAATATTGAAAAAGGAAGAGTATGAGTATTCAACATTTCCGTGTCGCCCTTATTCCCTTTTTTGCGGCA
TTTTGCCTTCCTGTTTTTGCTCACCCAGAAACGCTGGTGAAAGTAAAAGATGCTGAAGATCAGTTGGGTG
CACGAGTGGGTTACATCGAACTGGATCTCAACAGCGGTAAGATCCTTGAGAGTTTTCGCCCCGAAGAACG
TTTTCCAATGATGAGCACTTTTAAAGTTCTGCTATGTGGCGCGGTATTATCCCGTATTGACGCCGGGCAA
GAGCAACTCGGTCGCCGCATACACTATTCTCAGAATGACTTGGTTGAGTACTCACCAGTCACAGAAAAGC
ATCTTACGGATGGCATGACAGTAAGAGAATTATGCAGTGCTGCCATAACCATGAGTGATAACACTGCGGC
CAACTTACTTCTGACAACGATCGGAGGACCGAAGGAGCTAACCGCTTTTTTGCACAACATGGGGGATCAT
GTAACTCGCCTTGATCGTTGGGAACCGGAGCTGAATGAAGCCATACCAAACGACGAGCGTGACACCACGA
TGCCTGTAGCAATGGCAACAACGTTGCGCAAACTATTAACTGGCGAACTACTTACTCTAGCTTCCCGGCA
ACAATTAATAGACTGGATGGAGGCGGATAAAGTTGCAGGACCACTTCTGCGCTCGGCCCTTCCGGCTGGC
TGGTTTATTGCTGATAAATCTGGAGCCGGTGAGCGTGGAAGCCGCGGTATCATTGCAGCACTGGGGCCAG
ATGGTAAGCCCTCCCGTATCGTAGTTATCTACACGACGGGGAGTCAGGCAACTATGGATGAACGAAATAG
ACAGATCGCTGAGATAGGTGCCTCACTGATTAAGCATTGGTAACTGTCAGACCAAGTTTACTCATATATA
CTTTAGATTGATTTAAAACTTCATTTTTAATTTAAAAGGATCTAGGTGAAGATCCTTTTTGATAATCTCA
TGACCAAAATCCCTTAACGTGAGTTTTCGTTCCACTGAGCGTCAGACCCCGTAGAAAAGATCAAAGGATC
TTCTTGAGATCCTTTTTTTCTGCGCGTAATCTGCTGCTTGCAAACAAAAAAACCACCGCTACCAGCGGTG
GTTTGTTTGCCGGATCAAGAGCTACCAACTCTTTTTCCGAAGGTAACTGGCTTCAGCAGAGCGCAGATAC
CAAATACTGTCCTTCTAGTGTAGCCGTAGTTAGGCCACCACTTCAAGAACTCTGTAGCACCGCCTACATA
CCTCGCTCTGCTAATCCTGTTACCAGTGGCTGCTGCCAGTGGCGATAAGTCGTGTCTTACCGGGTTGGAC
TCAAGACGATAGTTACCGGATAAGGCGCAGCGGTCGGGCTGAACGGGGGGTTCGTGCACACAGCCCAGCT
TGGAGCGAACGACCTACACCGAACTGAGATACCTACAGCGTGAGCTATGAGAAAGCGCCACGCTTCCCGA
AGGGAGAAAGGCGGACAGGTATCCGGTAAGCGGCAGGGTCGGAACAGGAGAGCGCACGAGGGAGCTTCCA
GGGGGAAACGCCTGGTATCTTTATAGTCCTGTCGGGTTTCGCCACCTCTGACTTGAGCGTCGATTTTTGT
GATGCTCGTCAGGGGGGCGGAGCCTATGGAAAAACGCCAGCAACGCGGCCTTTTTACGGTTCCTGGCCTT
TTGCTGGCCTTTTGCTCACATGT
