>Addgene plasmid #86619 | pY036_ATP1A1_G3_Array | addgene partial sequence | sequence record 172841 | Addgene Partial NGS Result
GCCTTCGCCCCGTGCCCCGCTCCGCCGCCGCCTCGCGCCGCCCGCCCCGGCTCTGACTGACCGCGTTACT
CCCACAGGTGAGCGGGCGGGACGGCCCTTCTCCTCCGGGCTGTAATTAGCTGAGCAAGAGGTAAGGGTTT
AAGGGATGGTTGGTTGGTGGGGTATTAATGTTTAATTACCTGGAGCACCTGCCTGAAATCACTTTTTTTC
AGGTTGGACCGGCTAGCGTTTAAACTTAAGCTTGCCACCATGGCCCCAAAGAAGAAGCGGAAGGTCGGTA
TCCACGGAGTCCCAGCAGCCACACAGTTCGAGGGCTTTACCAACCTGTATCAGGTGAGCAAGACACTGCG
GTTTGAGCTGATCCCACAGGGCAAGACCCTGAAGCACATCCAGGAGCAGGGCTTCATCGAGGAGGACAAG
GCCCGCAATGATCACTACAAGGAGCTGAAGCCCATCATCGATCGGATCTACAAGACCTATGCCGACCAGT
GCCTGCAGCTGGTGCAGCTGGATTGGGAGAACCTGAGCGCCGCCATCGACTCCTATAGAAAGGAGAAAAC
CGAGGAGACAAGGAACGCCCTGATCGAGGAGCAGGCCACATATCGCAATGCCATCCACGACTACTTCATC
GGCCGGACAGACAACCTGACCGATGCCATCAATAAGAGACACGCCGAGATCTACAAGGGCCTGTTCAAGG
CCGAGCTGTTTAATGGCAAGGTGCTGAAGCAGCTGGGCACCGTGACCACAACCGAGCACGAGAACGCCCT
GCTGCGGAGCTTCGACAAGTTTACAACCTACTTCTCCGGCTTTTATGAGAACAGGAAGAACGTGTTCAGC
GCCGAGGATATCAGCACAGCCATCCCACACCGCATCGTGCAGGACAACTTCCCCAAGTTTAAGGAGAATT
GTCACATCTTCACACGCCTGATCACCGCCGTGCCCAGCCTGCGGGAGCACTTTGAGAACGTGAAGAAGGC
CATCGGCATCTTCGTGAGCACCTCCATCGAGGAGGTGTTTTCCTTCCCTTTTTATAACCAGCTGCTGACA
CAGACCCAGATCGACCTGTATAACCAGCTGCTGGGAGGAATCTCTCGGGAGGCAGGCACCGAGAAGATCA
AGGGCCTGAACGAGGTGCTGAATCTGGCCATCCAGAAGAATGATGAGACAGCCCACATCATCGCCTCCCT
GCCACACAGATTCATCCCCCTGTTTAAGCAGATCCTGTCCGATAGGAACACCCTGTCTTTCATCCTGGAG
GAGTTTAAGAGCGACGAGGAAGTGATCCAGTCCTTCTGCAAGTACAAGACACTGCTGAGAAACGAGAACG
TGCTGGAGACAGCCGAGGCCCTGTTTAACGAGCTGAACAGCATCGACCTGACACACATCTTCATCAGCCA
CAAGAAGCTGGAGACAATCAGCAGCGCCCTGTGCGACCACTGGGATACACTGAGGAATGCCCTGTATGAG
CGGAGAATCTCCGAGCTGACAGGCAAGATCACCAAGTCTGCCAAGGAGAAGGTGCAGCGCAGCCTGAAGC
ACGAGGATATCAACCTGCAGGAGATCATCTCTGCCGCAGGCAAGGAGCTGAGCGAGGCCTTCAAGCAGAA
AACCAGCGAGATCCTGTCCCACGCACACGCCGCCCTGGATCAGCCACTGCCTACAACCCTGAAGAAGCAG
GAGGAGAAGGAGATCCTGAAGTCTCAGCTGGACAGCCTGCTGGGCCTGTACCACCTGCTGGACTGGTTTG
CCGTGGATGAGTCCAACGAGGTGGACCCCGAGTTCTCTGCCCGGCTGACCGGCATCAAGCTGGAGATGGA
GCCTTCTCTGAGCTTCTACAACAAGGCCAGAAATTATGCCACCAAGAAGCCCTACTCCGTGGAGAAGTTC
AAGCTGAACTTTCAGATGCCTACACTGGCCTCTGGCTGGGACGTGAATAAGGAGAAGAACAATGGCGCCA
TCCTGTTTGTGAAGAACGGCCTGTACTATCTGGGCATCATGCCAAAGCAGAAGGGCAGGTATAAGGCCCT
GAGCTTCGAGCCCACAGAGAAAACCAGCGAGGGCTTTGATAAGATGTACTATGACTACTTCCCTGATGCC
GCCAAGATGATCCCAAAGTGCAGCACCCAGCTGAAGGCCGTGACAGCCCACTTTCAGACCCACACAACCC
CCATCCTGCTGTCCAACAATTTCATCGAGCCTCTGGAGATCACAAAGGAGATCTACGACCTGAACAATCC
TGAGAAGGAGCCAAAGAAGTTTCAGACAGCCTACGCCAAGAAAACCGGCGACCAGAAGGGCTACAGAGAG
GCCCTGTGCAAGTGGATCGACTTCACAAGGGATTTTCTGTCCAAGTATACCAAGACAACCTCTATCGATC
TGTCTAGCCTGCGGCCATCCTCTCAGTATAAGGACCTGGGCGAGTACTATGCCGAGCTGAATCCCCTGCT
GTACCACATCAGCTTCCAGAGAATCGCCGAGAAGGAGATCATGGATGCCGTGGAGACAGGCAAGCTGTAC
CTGTTCCAGATCTATAACAAGGACTTTGCCAAGGGCCACCACGGCAAGCCTAATCTGCACACACTGTATT
GGACCGGCCTGTTTTCTCCAGAGAACCTGGCCAAGACAAGCATCAAGCTGAATGGCCAGGCCGAGCTGTT
CTACCGCCCTAAGTCCAGGATGAAGAGGATGGCACACCGGCTGGGAGAGAAGATGCTGAACAAGAAGCTG
AAGGATCAGAAAACCCCAATCCCCGACACCCTGTACCAGGAGCTGTACGACTATGTGAATCACAGACTGT
CCCACGACCTGTCTGATGAGGCCAGGGCCCTGCTGCCCAACGTGATCACCAAGGAGGTGTCTCACGAGAT
CATCAAGGATAGGCGCTTTACCAGCGACAAGTTCTTTTTCCACGTGCCTATCACACTGAACTATCAGGCC
GCCAATTCCCCATCTAAGTTCAACCAGAGGGTGAATGCCTACCTGAAGGAGCACCCCGAGACACCTATCA
TCGGCATCGATCGGGGCGAGAGAAACCTGATCTATATCACAGTGATCGACTCCACCGGCAAGATCCTGGA
GCAGCGGAGCCTGAACACCATCCAGCAGTTTGATTACCAGAAGAAGCTGGACAACAGGGAGAAGGAGAGG
GTGGCAGCAAGGCAGGCCTGGTCTGTGGTGGGCACAATCAAGGATCTGAAGCAGGGCTATCTGAGCCAGG
TCATCCACGAGATCGTGGACCTGATGATCCACTACCAGGCCGTGGTGGTGCTGGAGAACCTGAATTTCGG
CTTTAAGAGCAAGAGGACCGGCATCGCCGAGAAGGCCGTGTACCAGCAGTTCGAGAAGATGCTGATCGAT
AAGCTGAATTGCCTGGTGCTGAAGGACTATCCAGCAGAGAAAGTGGGAGGCGTGCTGAACCCATACCAGC
TGACAGACCAGTTCACCTCCTTTGCCAAGATGGGCACCCAGTCTGGCTTCCTGTTTTACGTGCCTGCCCC
ATATACATCTAAGATCGATCCCCTGACCGGCTTCGTGGACCCCTTCGTGTGGAAAACCATCAAGAATCAC
GAGAGCCGCAAGCACTTCCTGGAGGGCTTCGACTTTCTGCACTACGACGTGAAAACCGGCGACTTCATCC
TGCACTTTAAGATGAACAGAAATCTGTCCTTCCAGAGGGGCCTGCCCGGCTTTATGCCTGCATGGGATAT
CGTGTTCGAGAAGAACGAGACACAGTTTGACGCCAAGGGCACCCCTTTCATCGCCGGCAAGAGAATCGTG
CCAGTGATCGAGAATCACAGATTCACCGGCAGATACCGGGACCTGTATCCTGCCAACGAGCTGATCGCCC
TGCTGGAGGAGAAGGGCATCGTGTTCAGGGATGGCTCCAACATCCTGCCAAAGCTGCTGGAGAATGACGA
TTCTCACGCCATCGACACCATGGTGGCCCTGATCCGCAGCGTGCTGCAGATGCGGAACTCCAATGCCGCC
ACAGGCGAGGACTATATCAACAGCCCCGTGCGCGATCTGAATGGCGTGTGCTTCGACTCCCGGTTTCAGA
ACCCAGAGTGGCCCATGGACGCCGATGCCAATGGCGCCTACCACATCGCCCTGAAGGGCCAGCTGCTGCT
GAATCACCTGAAGGAGAGCAAGGATCTGAAGCTGCAGAACGGCATCTCCAATCAGGACTGGCTGGCCTAC
ATCCAGGAGCTGCGCAACAAAAGGCCGGCGGCCACGAAAAAGGCCGGCCAGGCAAAAAAGAAAAAGGGAT
CCTACCCATACGATGTTCCAGATTACGCTTATCCCTACGACGTGCCTGATTATGCATACCCATATGATGT
CCCCGACTATGCCTAAGAATTCCTAGAGCTCGCTGATCAGCCTCGACTGTGCCTTCTAGTTGCCAGCCAT
CTGTTGTTTGCCCCTCCCCCGTGCCTTCCTTGACCCTGGAAGGTGCCACTCCCACTGTCCTTTCCTAATA
AAATGAGGAAATTGCATCGCATTGTCTGAGTAGGTGTCATTCTATTCTGGGGGGTGGGGTGGGGCAGGAC
AGCAAGGGGGAGGATTGGGAAGAGAATAGCAGGCATGCTGGGGAGCGGCCGCAGGAACCCCTAGTGATGG
AGTTGGCCACTCCCTCTCTGCGCGCTCGCTCGCTCACTGAGGCCGGGCGACCAAAGGTCGCCCGACGCCC
GGGCTTTGCCCGGGCGGCCTCAGTGAGCGAGCGAGCGCGCAGCTGCCTGCAGGGGCGCCTGATGCGGTAT
TTTCTCCTTACGCATCTGTGCGGTATTTCACACCGCATA
[95 nt withheld, positions 4800-4894]
T
[46 nt withheld, positions 4896-4941]
C
[141 nt withheld, positions 4943-5083]
CCTTTGACGTTGGAGTCCACGTTCTTT
[37 nt withheld, positions 5111-5147]
ACTCTATCTCGGGCTATTCTTTTGATTTATAAGGGATTTTGCCGATTTCGGTCTATTGGTTAAAAAATGA
GCTGATTTAACAAAAATTTAACGCGAATTTTAACAAAATATTAACGTTTACAATTTTATGGTGCACTCTC
AGTACAATCTGCTCTGATGCCGCATAGTTAAGCCAGCCCCGACACCCGCCAACACCCGCTGACGCGCCCT
GACGGGCTTGTCTGCTCCCGGCATCCGCTTACAGACAAGCTGTGACCGTCTCCGGGAGCTGCATGTGTCA
GAGGTTTTCACCGTCATCACCGAAACGCGCGAGACGAAAGGGCCTCGTGATACGCCTATTTTTATAGGTT
AATGTCATGATAATAATGGTTTCTTAGACGTCAGGTGGCACTTTTCGGGGAAATGTGCGCGGAACCCCTA
TTTGTTTATTTTTCTAAATACATTCAAATATGTATCCGCTCATGAGACAATAACCCTGATAAATGCTTCA
ATAATATTGAAAAAGGAAGAGTATGAGTATTCAACATTTCCGTGTCGCCCTTATTCCCTTTTTTGCGGCA
TTTTGCCTTCCTGTTTTTGCTCACCCAGAAACGCTGGTGAAAGTAAAAGATGCTGAAGATCAGTTGGGTG
CACGAGTGGGTTACATCGAACTGGATCTCAACAGCGGTAAGATCCTTGAGAGTTTTCGCCCCGAAGAACG
TTTTCCAATGATGAGCACTTTTAAAGTTCTGCTATGTGGCGCGGTATTATCCCGTATTGACGCCGGGCAA
GAGCAACTCGGTCGCCGCATACACTATTCTCAGAATGACTTGGTTGAGTACTCACCAGTCACAGAAAAGC
ATCTTACGGATGGCATGACAGTAAGAGAATTATGCAGTGCTGCCATAACCATGAGTGATAACACTGCGGC
CAACTTACTTCTGACAACGATCGGAGGACCGAAGGAGCTAACCGCTTTTTTGCACAACATGGGGGATCAT
GTAACTCGCCTTGATCGTTGGGAACCGGAGCTGAATGAAGCCATACCAAACGACGAGCGTGACACCACGA
TGCCTGTAGCAATGGCAACAACGTTGCGCAAACTATTAACTGGCGAACTACTTACTCTAGCTTCCCGGCA
ACAATTAATAGACTGGATGGAGGCGGATAAAGTTGCAGGACCACTTCTGCGCTCGGCCCTTCCGGCTGGC
TGGTTTATTGCTGATAAATCTGGAGCCGGTGAGCGTGGAAGCCGCGGTATCATTGCAGCACTGGGGCCAG
ATGGTAAGCCCTCCCGTATCGTAGTTATCTACACGACGGGGAGTCAGGCAACTATGGATGAACGAAATAG
ACAGATCGCTGAGATAGGTGCCTCACTGATTAAGCATTGGTAACTGTCAGACCAAGTTTACTCATATATA
CTTTAGATTGATTTAAAACTTCATTTTTAATTTAAAAGGATCTAGGTGAAGATCCTTTTTGATAATCTCA
TGACCAAAATCCCTTAACGTGAGTTTTCGTTCCACTGAGCGTCAGACCCCGTAGAAAAGATCAAAGGATC
TTCTTGAGATCCTTTTTTTCTGCGCGTAATCTGCTGCTTGCAAACAAAAAAACCACCGCTACCAGCGGTG
GTTTGTTTGCCGGATCAAGAGCTACCAACTCTTTTTCCGAAGGTAACTGGCTTCAGCAGAGCGCAGATAC
CAAATACTGTTCTTCTAGTGTAGCCGTAGTTAGGCCACCACTTCAAGAACTCTGTAGCACCGCCTACATA
CCTCGCTCTGCTAATCCTGTTACCAGTGGCTGCTGCCAGTGGCGATAAGTCGTGTCTTACCGGGTTGGAC
TCAAGACGATAGTTACCGGATAAGGCGCAGCGGTCGGGCTGAACGGGGGGTTCGTGCACACAGCCCAGCT
TGGAGCGAACGACCTACACCGAACTGAGATACCTACAGCGTGAGCTATGAGAAAGCGCCACGCTTCCCGA
AGGGAGAAAGGCGGACAGGTATCCGGTAAGCGGCAGGGTCGGAACAGGAGAGCGCACGAGGGAGCTTCCA
GGGGGAAACGCCTGGTATCTTTATAGTCCTGTCGGGTTTCGCCACCTCTGACTTGAGCGTCGATTTTTGT
GATGCTCGTCAGGGGGGCGGAGCCTATGGAAAAACGCCAGCAACGCGGCCTTTTTACGGTTCCTGGCCTT
TTGCTGGCCTTTTGCTCACATGTCCTGCAGGCAGCTGCGCGCTCGCTCGCTCACTGAGGCCGCCCGGGCG
TCGGGCGACCTTTGGTCGCCCGGCCTCAGTGAGCGAGCGAGCGCGCAGAGAGGGAGTGGCCAACTCCATC
ACTAGGGGTTCCTGCGGCCTCTAGAGAGGGCCTATTTCCCATGATTCCTTCATATTTGCATATACGATAC
AAGGCTGTTAGAGAGATAATTGGAATTAATTTGACTGTAAACACAAAGATATTAGTACAAAATACGTGAC
GTAGAAAGTAATAATTTCTTGGGTAGTTTGCAGTTTTAAAATTATGTTTTAAAATGGACTATCATATGCT
TACCGTAACTTGAAAGTATTTCGATTTCTTGGCTTTATATATCTTGTGGAAAGGACGAAACACCGTAATT
TCTACTCTTGTAGATGGGTCTTCGAGAAGACCTAATTTCTACTCTTGTAGATAGGTTCCTCTTCTGTAGC
AGCTTTTTTTTCAATTGCATGAAGAATCTGCTTAGGGTTAGGCGTTTTGCGCTGCTTCGCGATGTACGGG
CCAGATATACGCGGGTACCCGTTACATAACTTACGGTAAATGGCCCGCCTGGCTGACCGCCCAACGACCC
CCGCCCATTGACGTCAATAGTAACGCCAATAGGGACTTTCCATTGACGTCAATGGGTGGAGTATTTACGG
TAAACTGCCCACTTGGCAGTACATCAAGTGTATCATATGCCAAGTACGCCCCCTATTGACGTCAATGACG
GTAAATGGCCCGCCTGGCATTGTGCCCAGTACATGACCTTATGGGACTTTCCTACTTGGCAGTACATCTA
CGTATTAGTCATCGCTATTACCATGGTCGAGGTGAGCCCCACGTTCTGCTTCACTCTCCCCATCTCCCCC
CCCTCCCCACCCCCAATTTTGTATTTATTTATTTTTTAATTATTTTGTGCAGCGATGGGGGCGG
